Addgene plasmid #114018: pUC-L1L4
Purpose: Create Entry clones for Gateway LR reactions through simple restriction enzyme based cloning
Depositing lab: Christopher Grefen. Depositing organization: Eberhard Karls Universitaet Tuebingen.
Backbone
  Vector backbone: pUC57
  Vector type: Gateway
Growth in bacteria
  Bacterial resistance: Chloramphenicol and Ampicillin, 25 & 100 μg/mL
  Growth temperature: 37°C
  Growth strain: ccdB Survival
  Copy number: High Copy
Gene/Insert
  Gene/Insert name: ccdB gene, Chloramphenicol resistance gene
  Cloning method: Restriction Enzyme; 5′ cloning site unknown (unknown if destroyed); 3′ cloning site unknown (unknown if destroyed)
  Sequencing primers: 5′ M13-forward 5'-TGTAAAACGACGGCCAGT-3'; 3′ M13-reverse 5'-CAGGAAACAGCTATGACC-3'
Terms and licenses: Academic/Nonprofit Terms; Industry Terms: Not Available to Industry
How to cite: pUC-L1L4 was a gift from Christopher Grefen (Addgene plasmid # 114018 ; http://n2t.net/addgene:114018 ; RRID:Addgene_114018)
