[The description below was written by a language model from this plasmid's Addgene catalogue record and pLannotate feature annotations shown in this document.]
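Description:
pUC-L1L4 is a Gateway entry-vector scaffold built on the high-copy pUC57 backbone, designed so that entry clones for LR recombination can be made by ordinary restriction enzyme cloning rather than through a BP reaction. It replicates in E. coli from the pUC/ColE1-type origin and carries a β-lactamase gene with its own promoter for ampicillin selection. Remnants of the pUC lacZα region (lac promoter, operator, CAP site and a lacZα fragment) flank the cassette, along with short annotated fragments of lacI, rop and the pBR322 bom region that appear to be backbone vestiges. The M13 forward and reverse priming sites listed in the record allow sequencing across the cloning region.

The payload sits between an attL1 site and an oppositely oriented attL4 site and consists of a chloramphenicol acetyltransferase gene driven by the cat promoter, a partial ccdA sequence, and the full ccdB toxin gene. CcdB poisons DNA gyrase and kills standard laboratory strains, so the empty vector has to be maintained in a ccdB-tolerant strain under combined chloramphenicol and ampicillin selection. When a fragment of interest replaces the CmR-ccdB stuffer, loss of the toxin provides counter-selection against uncut or religated vector in ordinary E. coli hosts. The resulting clone carries the insert flanked by attL1 and attL4. This non-standard site pairing is typical of multi-fragment Gateway assemblies, in which several entry clones are recombined in a defined order into one destination vector, although the record does not name the partner vectors. The specific restriction sites used for stuffer replacement are also not stated.
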