Features (pLannotate 1.2.2; 16 found; start..end, strand, type, name):
     58..215     -  CDS            lacZα (fragment): LacZα fragment of β-galactosidase; lacZ fragment
    217..316     +  protein_bind   attL1: mutant version of attL; recombination site for the Gateway® LR reaction LR Clonase™
    466..568     +  promoter       cat promoter: promoter of the E. coli cat gene encoding chloramphenicol acetyltransferase
    569..1227    +  CDS            CmR: chloramphenicol acetyltransferase; cat; confers resistance to chloramphenicol
   1409..1567    +  CDS            ccdA (fragment): CCDA_ECO57 - Also known as H, letA. Experimental evidence at protein level: Swiss-Prot protein existence level 1. Antitoxin component of a type II toxin-antitoxin (TA) system which inhibits the post-segregational killing (PSK) of plasmid-free cells, also referred to as a plasmid addiction system. Binds to and blocks the activity of CcdB; will also remove bound CcdB protein from the CcdB-GyrA complex by forming a CcdA-CcdB complex, a process termed rejuvenation. Functions as a transcriptional corepressor for the ccdAB operon, repression also requires CcdB (By similarity). From Escherichia coli
   1572..1874    +  CDS            ccdB: CCDB_ECOLI - Also known as G, letB, letD. Experimental evidence at protein level: Swiss-Prot protein existence level 1. Toxic component of a type II toxin-antitoxin (TA) system, functioning in plasmid maintainence. Responsible for the post- segregational killing (PSK) of plasmid-free cells, also referred to as a plasmid addiction system. Half-life of over 2 hours. Cell killing by CcdB is accompanied by filamentation, defects in chromosome and plasmid segregation, defects in cell division, formation of anucleate cells, decreased DNA synthesis and plasmid loss. Interferes with the activity of DN
   1922..2017    -  protein_bind   attL4: mutant version of attL; recombination site for the Gateway® LR reaction LR Clonase™
   2060..2076    -  protein_bind   lac operator: The lac repressor binds to the lac operator to inhibit transcription in E. coli. This inhibition can be relieved by adding lactose or isopropyl-β-D-thiogalactopyranoside (IPTG). lac repressor encoded by lacI
   2084..2114    -  promoter       lac promoter: promoter for the E. coli lac operon
   2129..2150    -  protein_bind   CAP binding site: CAP binding activates transcription in the presence of cAMP. E. coli catabolite activator protein
   2163..2255    -  CDS            lacI (fragment): lac repressor; lacI; The lac repressor binds to the lac operator to inhibit transcription in E. coli. This inhibition can be relieved by adding lactose or isopropyl-β-D-thiogalactopyranoside (IPTG).
   2438..3026    -  rep_origin     ori: high-copy-number ColE1/pMB1/pBR322/pUC origin of replication
   3197..4057    -  CDS            AmpR: β-lactamase; bla; confers resistance to ampicillin, carbenicillin, and related antibiotics
   4058..4162    -  promoter       AmpR promoter: bla
   4260..4292    +  CDS            rop (fragment): Rop protein, which maintains plasmids at low copy number; rop
   4394..52      +  misc_feature   bom (fragment) (across the origin): basis of mobility region from pBR322
>Addgene plasmid #114018 | pUC-L1L4 | addgene full sequence | sequence record 222765 | Addgene NGS Result
TATGCGGTGTGAAATACCGCACAGATGCGTAAGGAGAAAATACCGCATCAGGCGCCATTCGCCATTCAGG
CTGCGCAACTGTTGGGAAGGGCGATCGGTGCGGGCCTCTTCGCTATTACGCCAGCTGGCGAAAGGGGGAT
GTGCTGCAAGGCGATTAAGTTGGGTAACGCCAGGGTTTTCCCAGTCACGACGTTGTAAAACGACGGCCAG
TGAATTCAAATAATGATTTTATTTTGACTGATAGTGACCTGTTCGTTGCAACAAATTGATGAGCAATGCT
TTTTTATAATGCCAACTTTGTACAAAAAAGCAGGCTCTAGAGTCGACTAAGTTGGCAGCATCACCCGACG
CACTTTGCGCCGAATAAATACCTGTGACGGAAGATCACTTCGCAGAATAAATAAATCCTGGTGTCCCTGT
TGATACCGGGAAGCCCTGGGCCAACTTTTGGCGAAAATGAGACGTTGATCGGCACGTAAGAGGTTCCAAC
TTTCACCATAATGAAATAAGATCACTACCGGGCGTATTTTTTGAGTTATCGAGATTTTCAGGAGCTAAGG
AAGCTAAAATGGAGAAAAAAATCACTGGATATACCACCGTTGATATATCCCAATGGCATCGTAAAGAACA
TTTTGAGGCATTTCAGTCAGTTGCTCAATGTACCTATAACCAGACCGTTCAGCTGGATATTACGGCCTTT
TTAAAGACCGTAAAGAAAAATAAGCACAAGTTTTATCCGGCCTTTATTCACATTCTTGCCCGCCTGATGA
ATGCTCATCCGGAATTCCGTATGGCAATGAAAGACGGTGAGCTGGTGATATGGGATAGTGTTCACCCTTG
TTACACCGTTTTCCATGAGCAAACTGAAACGTTTTCATCGCTCTGGAGTGAATACCACGACGATTTCCGG
CAGTTTCTACACATATATTCGCAAGATGTGGCGTGTTACGGTGAAAACCTGGCCTATTTCCCTAAAGGGT
TTATTGAGAATATGTTTTTCGTCTCAGCCAATCCCTGGGTGAGTTTCACCAGTTTTGATTTAAACGTGGC
CAATATGGACAACTTCTTCGCCCCCGTTTTCACCATGGGCAAATATTATACGCAAGGCGACAAGGTGCTG
ATGCCGCTGGCGATTCAGGTTCATCATGCCGTTTGTGATGGCTTCCATGTCGGCAGAATGCTTAATGAAT
TACAACAGTACTGCGATGAGTGGCAGGGGGGGCGTAAACGCCGCGTGGATCCGGCTTACTAAAAGCCAGA
TAACAGTATGCGTATTTGCGCGCTGATTTTTGCGGTATAAGAATATATACTGATATGTATACCCGAAGTA
TGTCAAAAAGAGGTATGCTATGAAGCAGCGTATTACAGTGACAGTTGACAGCGACAGCTATCAGTTGCTC
AAGGCATATATGATGTCAATATCTCCGGTCTGGTAAGCACAACCATGCAGAATGAAGCCCGTCGTCTGCG
TGCCGAACGCTGGAAAGCGGAAAATCAGGAAGGGATGGCTGAGGTCGCCCGGTTTATTGAAATGAACGGC
TCTTTTGCTGACGAGAACAGGGGCTGGTGAAATGCAGTTTAAGGTTTACACCTATAAAAGAGAGAGCCGT
TATCGTCTGTTTGTGGATGTACAGAGTGATATTATTGACACGCCCGGGCGACGGATGGTGATCCCCCTGG
CCAGTGCACGTCTGCTGTCAGATAAAGTCTCCCGTGAACTTTACCCGGTGGTGCATATCGGGGATGAAAG
CTGGCGCATGATGACCACCGATATGGCCAGTGTGCCGGTCTCCGTTATCGGGGAAGAAGTGGCTGATCTC
AGCCACCGCGAAAATGACATCAAAAACGCCATTAACCTGATGTTCTGGGGAATATAAATGTCAGGCTCCC
TTATACACAGCCAGTCTGCAGGCCGGCCACCCAACTTTTCTATACAAAGTTGGCATTATAAGAAAGCATT
GCTTATCAATTTGTTGCAACGAACAGGTCACTATCAGTCAAAATAAAATCATTATTTAAGCTTGGCGTAA
TCATGGTCATAGCTGTTTCCTGTGTGAAATTGTTATCCGCTCACAATTCCACACAACATACGAGCCGGAA
GCATAAAGTGTAAAGCCTGGGGTGCCTAATGAGTGAGCTAACTCACATTAATTGCGTTGCGCTCACTGCC
CGCTTTCCAGTCGGGAAACCTGTCGTGCCAGCTGCATTAATGAATCGGCCAACGCGCGGGGAGAGGCGGT
TTGCGTATTGGGCGCTCTTCCGCTTCCTCGCTCACTGACTCGCTGCGCTCGGTCGTTCGGCTGCGGCGAG
CGGTATCAGCTCACTCAAAGGCGGTAATACGGTTATCCACAGAATCAGGGGATAACGCAGGAAAGAACAT
GTGAGCAAAAGGCCAGCAAAAGGCCAGGAACCGTAAAAAGGCCGCGTTGCTGGCGTTTTTCCATAGGCTC
CGCCCCCCTGACGAGCATCACAAAAATCGACGCTCAAGTCAGAGGTGGCGAAACCCGACAGGACTATAAA
GATACCAGGCGTTTCCCCCTGGAAGCTCCCTCGTGCGCTCTCCTGTTCCGACCCTGCCGCTTACCGGATA
CCTGTCCGCCTTTCTCCCTTCGGGAAGCGTGGCGCTTTCTCATAGCTCACGCTGTAGGTATCTCAGTTCG
GTGTAGGTCGTTCGCTCCAAGCTGGGCTGTGTGCACGAACCCCCCGTTCAGCCCGACCGCTGCGCCTTAT
CCGGTAACTATCGTCTTGAGTCCAACCCGGTAAGACACGACTTATCGCCACTGGCAGCAGCCACTGGTAA
CAGGATTAGCAGAGCGAGGTATGTAGGCGGTGCTACAGAGTTCTTGAAGTGGTGGCCTAACTACGGCTAC
ACTAGAAGAACAGTATTTGGTATCTGCGCTCTGCTGAAGCCAGTTACCTTCGGAAAAAGAGTTGGTAGCT
CTTGATCCGGCAAACAAACCACCGCTGGTAGCGGTGGTTTTTTTGTTTGCAAGCAGCAGATTACGCGCAG
AAAAAAAGGATCTCAAGAAGATCCTTTGATCTTTTCTACGGGGTCTGACGCTCAGTGGAACGAAAACTCA
CGTTAAGGGATTTTGGTCATGAGATTATCAAAAAGGATCTTCACCTAGATCCTTTTAAATTAAAAATGAA
GTTTTAAATCAATCTAAAGTATATATGAGTAAACTTGGTCTGACAGTTACCAATGCTTAATCAGTGAGGC
ACCTATCTCAGCGATCTGTCTATTTCGTTCATCCATAGTTGCCTGACTCCCCGTCGTGTAGATAACTACG
ATACGGGAGGGCTTACCATCTGGCCCCAGTGCTGCAATGATACCGCGAGATCCACGCTCACCGGCTCCAG
ATTTATCAGCAATAAACCAGCCAGCCGGAAGGGCCGAGCGCAGAAGTGGTCCTGCAACTTTATCCGCCTC
CATCCAGTCTATTAATTGTTGCCGGGAAGCTAGAGTAAGTAGTTCGCCAGTTAATAGTTTGCGCAACGTT
GTTGCCATTGCTACAGGCATCGTGGTGTCACGCTCGTCGTTTGGTATGGCTTCATTCAGCTCCGGTTCCC
AACGATCAAGGCGAGTTACATGATCCCCCATGTTGTGCAAAAAAGCGGTTAGCTCCTTCGGTCCTCCGAT
CGTTGTCAGAAGTAAGTTGGCCGCAGTGTTATCACTCATGGTTATGGCAGCACTGCATAATTCTCTTACT
GTCATGCCATCCGTAAGATGCTTTTCTGTGACTGGTGAGTACTCAACCAAGTCATTCTGAGAATAGTGTA
TGCGGCGACCGAGTTGCTCTTGCCCGGCGTCAATACGGGATAATACCGCGCCACATAGCAGAACTTTAAA
AGTGCTCATCATTGGAAAACGTTCTTCGGGGCGAAAACTCTCAAGGATCTTACCGCTGTTGAGATCCAGT
TCGATGTAACCCACTCGTGCACCCAACTGATCTTCAGCATCTTTTACTTTCACCAGCGTTTCTGGGTGAG
CAAAAACAGGAAGGCAAAATGCCGCAAAAAAGGGAATAAGGGCGACACGGAAATGTTGAATACTCATACT
CTTCCTTTTTCAATATTATTGAAGCATTTATCAGGGTTATTGTCTCATGAGCGGATACATATTTGAATGT
ATTTAGAAAAATAAACAAATAGGGGTTCCGCGCACATTTCCCCGAAAAGTGCCACCTGACGTCTAAGAAA
CCATTATTATCATGACATTAACCTATAAAAATAGGCGTATCACGAGGCCCTTTCGTCTTGCGCGTTTCGG
TGATGACGGTGAAAACCTCTGACACATGCAGCTCCCGGAGACTGTCACAGCTTGTCTGTAAGCGGATGCC
GGGAGCAGACAAGCCCGTCAGGGCGCGTCAGCGGGTGTTGGCGGGTGTCGGGGCTGGCTTAACTATGCGG
CATCAGAGCAGATTGTACTGAGAGTGCACCA
